Addgene plasmid #186628: pTE1059
Purpose: Expression of S. coelicolor butyrolactone biosynthesis genes in E. coli. Heterologous production of SCBs.
Depositing lab: Eriko Takano. Depositing organization: University of Manchester. Publication: Orthogonal Regulatory Circuits for Escherichia coli Based on the gamma-Butyrolactone System of Streptomyces coelicolor. Biarnes-Carrera M, Lee CK, Nihira T, Breitling R, Takano E. ACS Synth Biol. 2018 Apr 20;7(4):1043-1055. doi: 10.1021/acssynbio.7b00425. Epub 2018 Mar 19. PubMed 29510026.
Backbone
  Vector backbone: pBbA2k
  Backbone size w/o insert (bp): 2700
  Total vector size (bp): 5713
  Vector type: Bacterial Expression, Synthetic Biology
Growth in bacteria
  Bacterial resistance: Kanamycin, 50 μg/mL
  Growth temperature: 37°C
  Growth strain: DH5alpha
  Copy number: Low Copy
Gene/Insert 1
  Gene/Insert name: scbA (alt name: SCO6266)
  Species: Streptomyces coelicolor M145
  Insert size (bp): 942
  Promoter: tetA
  Tag / fusion protein: 6xHis-thrombin (N terminal on insert)
  Cloning method: Gibson Cloning
  Sequencing primers: 5′ gatcttttaagaaggagatatacatATG
Gene/Insert 2
  Gene/Insert name: scbB (alt name: SCO6264)
  Species: Streptomyces coelicolor M145
  Insert size (bp): 777
  Promoter: Synthetic promoter B10
  Tag / fusion protein: 6xHis (C terminal on insert)
  Cloning method: Gibson Cloning
  Sequencing primers: 5′ GTTTAACTTTAAGAAGGAGATATACCATG
Gene/Insert 3
  Gene/Insert name: scbC (alt name: SCO6267)
  Species: Streptomyces coelicolor
  Insert size (bp): 858
  Promoter: Synthetic promoter B19
  Tag / fusion protein: 6xHis (C terminal on insert)
  Cloning method: Gibson Cloning
  Sequencing primers: 5′ gtaacaaaagtgtctataatcacg
Terms and licenses: Academic/Nonprofit Terms; Industry Terms: Not Available to Industry
How to cite: pTE1059 was a gift from Eriko Takano (Addgene plasmid # 186628 ; http://n2t.net/addgene:186628 ; RRID:Addgene_186628)
