[The description below was written by a language model from this plasmid's Addgene catalogue record and pLannotate feature annotations shown in this document.]
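Description:
pTE1059 is a 5.7 kb bacterial expression and synthetic-biology plasmid built on the pBbA2k backbone for use in E. coli. It replicates from a p15A origin, which is compatible with ColE1-type plasmids (the catalogue lists it as low copy), and is selected with kanamycin through a neo/nptII resistance gene followed by a lambda t0 terminator. The backbone also carries a divergently transcribed Tn10 tetR gene next to the overlapping tetR/tetA promoter region, so the first expression unit is repressed by TetR and can be induced with a tetracycline-class inducer.

The payload is three gamma-butyrolactone biosynthesis genes from Streptomyces coelicolor, assembled by Gibson cloning in the same orientation. scbA (SCO6266) is driven by the tetA promoter and carries an N-terminal 6xHis tag with a thrombin cleavage site. scbB (SCO6264) is recorded as being expressed from synthetic promoter B10, and scbC (SCO6267) from synthetic promoter B19, each with a C-terminal 6xHis tag. The automated annotation does not name these two synthetic promoters. Instead it reports short fragment matches to PLtetO-1, araBAD and a tet operator at the corresponding positions, along with a T7 gene 10 ribosome binding site upstream of the second gene. scbB itself is not annotated, although an unlabelled gap of suitable size lies after that ribosome binding site. The third coding sequence is labelled by homology to Streptomyces griseus BprA, the butenolide phosphate reductase of A-factor biosynthesis, and most likely corresponds to scbC. The rrnB T1 and T7Te terminators close the array.

The plasmid is intended for heterologous production of S. coelicolor butanolides (SCBs) in E. coli. This supplies the signalling molecules for orthogonal regulatory circuits based on the gamma-butyrolactone system.
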