Features (pLannotate 1.2.2; 17 found; start..end, strand, type, name):
      7..630     -  CDS            TetR: tetracycline repressor TetR; tetR from transposon Tn10; TetR binds to the tetracycline operator tetO to inhibit transcription. This inhibition can be relieved by adding tetracycline or doxycycline.
    649..704     +  promoter       tetR/tetA promoters: tetR; overlapping promoters for bacterial tetR and tetA
    754..772     +  CDS            7xHis (fragment): 6xHis affinity tag
    790..1728    +  CDS            scbA: SCBA_STRCO - Experimental evidence at protein level: Swiss-Prot protein existence level 1. Involved of the biosynthesis of S.coelicolor butanolide 1 (SCB1), a gamma-butyrolactone that triggers antibiotic production. From Streptomyces coelicolor (strain ATCC BAA-471 / A3(2) / M145).
   1775..1803    +  promoter       PLtetO-1 promoter (fragment): modified phage lambda PL promoter with tet operator sites (Lutz and Bujard, 1997)
   1840..1862    +  RBS            RBS: efficient ribosome binding site from bacteriophage T7 gene 10 (Olins and Rangwala, 1989)
   2676..2718    +  promoter       araBAD promoter (fragment): araBAD; promoter of the L-arabinose operon of E. coli; the araC regulatory gene is transcribed in the opposite direction (Guzman et al., 1995)
   2714..2742    +  promoter       PLtetO-1 promoter (fragment): modified phage lambda PL promoter with tet operator sites (Lutz and Bujard, 1997)
   2750..2767    +  protein_bind   tet operator (fragment): tetO; bacterial operator O2 for the tetR and tetA genes tetracycline repressor TetR
   2822..3655    +  CDS            bprA: BPRA_STRGG - Experimental evidence at protein level: Swiss-Prot protein existence level 1. Involved in the biosynthesis of A factor (2-isocapryloyl-3R- hydroxymethyl-gamma-butyrolactone), a gamma-butyrolactone autoregulator that triggers secondary metabolism and morphogenesis in Streptomyces (PubMed:17277085). Catalyzes the reduction of the butenolide phosphate produced by nonenzymatic intramolecular condensation of the 8-methyl-3- oxononanoyl-DHAP ester (PubMed:17277085). From Streptomyces griseus subsp. griseus (strain JCM 4626 / NBRC 13350).
   3723..3794    +  terminator     rrnB T1 terminator: transcription terminator T1 from the E. coli rrnB gene
   3810..3837    +  terminator     T7Te terminator: phage T7 early transcription terminator
   3856..3911    -  rep_origin     RSF ori (fragment): Plasmids containing the RSF 1030 origin of replication can be propagated in E. coli cells that contain additional plasmids with compatible origins.
   3999..4544    -  rep_origin     p15A ori: Plasmids containing the medium-copy-number p15A origin of replication can be propagated in E. coli cells that contain a second plasmid with the ColE1 origin.
   4658..4752    -  terminator     lambda t0 terminator: transcription terminator from phage lambda
   4786..5577    -  CDS            neo: KKA2_KLEPN - Also known as kan, nptII. Experimental evidence at protein level: Swiss-Prot protein existence level 1. Resistance to kanamycin, neomycin, paromomycin, ribostamycin, butirosin and gentamicin B. From Klebsiella pneumoniae.
   5609..5713    -  CDS            tnpA (fragment): TN5P_ECOLX - Also known as tnp. Experimental evidence at protein level: Swiss-Prot protein existence level 1. Mediates transposition of transposon Tn5 by a 'cut and paste' mechanism. First, the monomeric transposase binds the 19 bp inverted DNA repeats flanking the transposon. Then, dimerization of the DNA- bound transposase creates a synaptic DNA complex. After nicking of the first DNA strand, excision of the transposon proceeds through a series of intermediates. The transposase then mediates the insertion of the transposon at a new site by strand transfer. The activity of the wild- type tran
>Addgene plasmid #186628 | pTE1059 | addgene full sequence | sequence record 371218 | Addgene NGS Result
GACGTCTTAAGACCCACTTTCACATTTAAGTTGTTTTTCTAATCCGCATATGATCAATTCAAGGCCGAAT
AAGAAGGCTGGCTCTGCACCTTGGTGATCAAATAATTCGATAGCTTGTCGTAATAATGGCGGCATACTAT
CAGTAGTAGGTGTTTCCCTTTCTTCTTTAGCGACTTGATGCTCTTGATCTTCCAATACGCAACCTAAAGT
AAAATGCCCCACAGCGCTGAGTGCATATAATGCATTCTCTAGTGAAAAACCTTGTTGGCATAAAAAGGCT
AATTGATTTTCGAGAGTTTCATACTGTTTTTCTGTAGGCCGTGTACCTAAATGTACTTTTGCTCCATCGC
GATGACTTAGTAAAGCACATCTAAAACTTTTAGCGTTATTACGTAAAAAATCTTGCCAGCTTTCCCCTTC
TAAAGGGCAAAAGTGAGTATGGTGCCTATCTAACATCTCAATGGCTAAGGCGTCGAGCAAAGCCCGCTTA
TTTTTTACATGCCAATACAATGTAGGCTGCTCTACACCTAGCTTCTGGGCGAGTTTACGGGTTGTTAAAC
CTTCGATTCCGACCTCATTAAGCAGCTCTAATGCGCTGTTAATCACTTTACTTTTATCTAATCTAGACAT
CATTAATTCCTAATTTTTGTTGACACTCTATCGTTGATAGAGTTATTTTACCACTCCCTATCAGTGATAG
AGAAAAGAATTCAAAAGATCTTTTAAGAAGGAGATATACATATGAGAGGATCGCATCACCATCACCATCA
CCTGGTGCCGCGTGGCAGCCCCGAAGCAGTAGTTTTGATCAATTCTGCGTCCGATGCCAACTCGATCGAA
CAAACCGCATTGCCGGTTCCGATGGCGCTTGTCCACCGGACCAGGGTGCAGGACGCGTTCCCGGTCAGCT
GGATACCGAAGGGCGGTGACCGGTTCTCGGTCACCGCCGTCCTGCCCCACGACCACCCGTTCTTCGCACC
GGTCCACGGGGACCGACACGATCCGCTGCTGATCGCCGAGACCCTGCGTCAGGCGGCGATGCTCGTCTTC
CACGCCGGCTACGGCGTGCCGGTGGGCTACCACTTCCTGATGGCCACGCTGGACTACACCTGCCACCTCG
ACCACCTCGGCGTGTCGGGCGAGGTCGCGGAGCTGGAGGTGGAAGTGGCCTGTTCCCAGCTGAAGTTCCG
CGGCGGGCAGCCCGTACAGGGACAGGTGGACTGGGCCGTGCGCCGCGCCGGACGGCTCGCTGCCACGGGG
ACTGCCACGACGCGCTTCACCAGTCCTCAAGTCTACCGGCGGATGCGCGGCGACTTCGCGACTCCCACCG
CATCGGTGCCCGGGACCGCGCCCGTGCCCGCGGCGCGCGCCGGTCGCACCCGCGACGAGGACGTGGTCCT
GTCGGCGAGTTCGCAGCAGGACACGTGGCGACTGCGGGTGGACACCAGTCACCCGACCCTCTTCCAGCGC
CCCAACGACCACGTACCGGGCATGCTGCTGCTCGAGGCGGCACGGCAGGCGGCGTGCCTCGTGACCGGTC
CGGCGCCCTTCGTGCCGTCGATCGGCGGCACCCGGTTCGTCCGGTACGCGGAGTTCGACAGCCCGTGCTG
GATCCAGGCGACGGTCCGGCCGGGGCCGGCGGCGGGGCTGACCACCGTGCGGGTCACCGGGCATCAGGAC
GGCAGCCTCGTCTTCCTCACCACGCTGTCCGGCCCCGCGTTCTCCGGCTGAAGCTTACAACGTCGTGTTA
GCTGCCTTTCGTCTTCAATAATTCTTGACATCCCTATCAGTGATAGAGATACTTCGTGCAATTTTTATAT
CACCGCCAGGGGTACAACTTTTGTTTAACTTTAAGAAGGAGATATACCATGCGTGCACATGGCACCCGTT
ATGGTCGTCCGCTGGAGGGCAAGACCGCCCTGGTGACCGGGGGAAGCCGGGGCATCGGACGCGGTATCGC
CCTGCGGCTGGCCGCGGACGGGGCGCTCGTGGCAGTCCACTACGGCAGCAGCGAGGCGGCGGCGCGAGAG
ACCGTCGAGACCATCCGGAGCAGCGGCGGACAGGCGTTGGCCATCCGGGCCGAACTCGGCGTCGTGGGTG
ACGCGGCCGCGCTCTACGCGGCGTTCGACGCCGGGATGGGCGAGTTCGGAGTGCCGCCCGAGTTCGACAT
CCTGGTGAACAACGCGGGCGTCAGCGGCTCGGGACGGATCACGGAAGTCACCGAGGAGGTCTTCGACCGA
CTGGTCGCCGTCAACGTCCGGGCACCGCTGTTCCTGGTCCAGCACGGACTGAAACGACTGCGCGACGGCG
GGCGGATCATCAACATCTCGTCTGCCGCGACCCGGCGCGCGTTCCCCGAGTCCATCGGATACGCGATGAC
CAAGGGTGCGGTGGACACGCTCACGCTCGCCCTGGCCAGGCAACTGGGGGAACGGGGGATCACGGTCAAC
GCGGTGGCGCCGGGTTTCGTGGAGACGGACATGAACGCACGGCGGCGGCAGACCCCCGAGGCGGCCGCGG
CACTGGCCGCCTACTCCGTGTTCAACCGCATCGGCAGACCCGACGACATCGCCGACGTGGTGGCCTTTCT
GGCCTCCGACGACTCACGGTGGATCACCGGCCAGTACGTCGATGCCACAGGCGGAACGATTCTCCATCAT
CACCATCACCACTGAGTAACAAAAGTGTCTATAATCACGGCAGAAAAGTCCACATTGACATCCCTATCAG
TGATAGAGATACATTCCACCCCTATCAGTGATAGAGAGCGTTACCCAACAACTTCATATACCTATAAAAC
AAAGGAGAAATAATGGGTACCATTCTTGTGACCGGCGTGACCGGTGTGGTCGGCCGTCAGGTCGCCCACC
TGCTGGCCCGGACCGGTCCCGTCAGAGTCCTCGCCCGGCGGCCGGAACGGGTGACCGTCACCGGCCCGAA
CGTCGAGGTCTGCGCGGGCGAGTACGCCGACCGCCCGGGCCTGGACCGGGCCCTCAACGGGGTGCGGGCG
GCGTTCCTCGTCACGAACAGTGCCACCGAGCCGGACGACGAGCGTTTCGCGGCGGCGGCGCGCGAGGCCG
GCGTCCGGCACCTGGTGAAGCTGTCCATGCTCGCGGTGGGGGAACCGGGCGCGGACGACTTCATCACGCG
GCGGCAGCGCGAGAACGAGCGGGCCGTACGCGAGTCCGGGCTCGACTGGACCTTCCTGCGGGCCAGGACC
TTCATGTCCAACACGCTGTCCTGGGCGCCCGCCATCCGGTCCGACGGCGTGGTCCGCGCGCTGTACGGCA
CGTCCCCGGTTGCCTGCGTCGATCCGCGCGACATCGCGGAAGTGGCGGTCAGGGCACTGACCCGGCCCGG
CCACGAGGGACGGGCGTACGCGCTGTCCGGGCCCGAGGCGATCACCGCCAGGCAGCAGACGGCGCGGCTC
TCCGAGGTGCTGGGGCGGTCACTGCGTTTCGAGGAGCTGGGGCTGGAGGCGGCGCGCGAGCAGCTGCTCC
GGAAGTATCCGAGGCCCGTCGCCGACGCGTTCCTGGAGAGCGCCGAGCGGCAGCGGGCGGGGGCCAAGGC
GCAGGTCGTGCCGACCGTGCGGGAAGTGACGGGCCGGCCCGCCAGGCCGTTCCGCATCTGGGCGGCGGAC
CACGCGGAAGCCTTCGGCCGAAGCCAGGGGCATCATCACCATCACCACTGAGATCCAAACTCGAGTAAGG
ATCTCCAGGCATCAAATAAAACGAAAGGCTCAGTCGAAAGACTGGGCCTTTCGTTTTATCTGTTGTTTGT
CGGTGAACGCTCTCTACTAGAGTCACACTGGCTCACCTTCGGGTGGGCCTTTCTGCGTTTATACCTAGGG
ATATATTCCGCTTCCTCGCTCACTGACTCGCTACGCTCGGTCGTTCGACTGCGGCGAGCGGAAATGGCTT
ACGAACGGGGCGGAGATTTCCTGGAAGATGCCAGGAAGATACTTAACAGGGAAGTGAGAGGGCCGCGGCA
AAGCCGTTTTTCCATAGGCTCCGCCCCCCTGACAAGCATCACGAAATCTGACGCTCAAATCAGTGGTGGC
GAAACCCGACAGGACTATAAAGATACCAGGCGTTTCCCCCTGGCGGCTCCCTCGTGCGCTCTCCTGTTCC
TGCCTTTCGGTTTACCGGTGTCATTCCGCTGTTATGGCCGCGTTTGTCTCATTCCACGCCTGACACTCAG
TTCCGGGTAGGCAGTTCGCTCCAAGCTGGACTGTATGCACGAACCCCCCGTTCAGTCCGACCGCTGCGCC
TTATCCGGTAACTATCGTCTTGAGTCCAACCCGGAAAGACATGCAAAAGCACCACTGGCAGCAGCCACTG
GTAATTGATTTAGAGGAGTTAGTCTTGAAGTCATGCGCCGGTTAAGGCTAAACTGAAAGGACAAGTTTTG
GTGACTGCGCTCCTCCAAGCCAGTTACCTCGGTTCAAAGAGTTGGTAGCTCAGAGAACCTTCGAAAAACC
GCCCTGCAAGGCGGTTTTTTCGTTTTCAGAGCAAGAGATTACGCGCAGACCAAAACGATCTCAAGAAGAT
CATCTTATTAATCAGATAAAATATTTCTAGATTTCAGTGCAATTTATCTCTTCAAATGTAGCACCTGAAG
TCAGCCCCATACGATATAAGTTGTTACTAGTGCTTGGATTCTCACCAATAAAAAACGCCCGGCGGCAACC
GAGCGTTCTGAACAAATCCAGATGGAGTTCTGAGGTCATTACTGGATCTATCAACAGGAGTCCAAGCGAG
CTCTCGAACCCCAGAGTCCCGCTCAGAAGAACTCGTCAAGAAGGCGATAGAAGGCGATGCGCTGCGAATC
GGGAGCGGCGATACCGTAAAGCACGAGGAAGCGGTCAGCCCATTCGCCGCCAAGCTCTTCAGCAATATCA
CGGGTAGCCAACGCTATGTCCTGATAGCGGTCCGCCACACCCAGCCGGCCACAGTCGATGAATCCAGAAA
AGCGGCCATTTTCCACCATGATATTCGGCAAGCAGGCATCGCCATGGGTCACGACGAGATCCTCGCCGTC
GGGCATGCGCGCCTTGAGCCTGGCGAACAGTTCGGCTGGCGCGAGCCCCTGATGCTCTTCGTCCAGATCA
TCCTGATCGACAAGACCGGCTTCCATCCGAGTACGTGCTCGCTCGATGCGATGTTTCGCTTGGTGGTCGA
ATGGGCAGGTAGCCGGATCAAGCGTATGCAGCCGCCGCATTGCATCAGCCATGATGGATACTTTCTCGGC
AGGAGCAAGGTGAGATGACAGGAGATCCTGCCCCGGCACTTCGCCCAATAGCAGCCAGTCCCTTCCCGCT
TCAGTGACAACGTCGAGCACAGCTGCGCAAGGAACGCCCGTCGTGGCCAGCCACGATAGCCGCGCTGCCT
CGTCCTGCAGTTCATTCAGGGCACCGGACAGGTCGGTCTTGACAAAAAGAACCGGGCGCCCCTGCGCTGA
CAGCCGGAACACGGCGGCATCAGAGCAGCCGATTGTCTGTTGTGCCCAGTCATAGCCGAATAGCCTCTCC
ACCCAAGCGGCCGGAGAACCTGCGTGCAATCCATCTTGTTCAATCATGCGAAACGATCCTCATCCTGTCT
CTTGATCAGATCATGATCCCCTGCGCCATCAGATCCTTGGCGGCAAGAAAGCCATCCAGTTTACTTTGCA
GGGCTTCCCAACCTTACCAGAGGGCGCCCCAGCTGGCAATTCC
